Addgene plasmid #239873: LLP951
Purpose: TCTP-SynPro-04 engineered promoter driving the expression of Renilla luciferase
Depositing lab: Ryan Lister. Depositing organization: University of Western Australia. Publication: CRISPRi-based circuits to control gene expression in plants. Khan MA, Herring G, Zhu JY, Oliva M, Fourie E, Johnston B, Zhang Z, Potter J, Pineda L, Pflueger J, Swain T, Pflueger C, Lloyd JPB, Secco D, Small I, Kidd BN, Lister R. Nat Biotechnol. 2025 Mar;43(3):416-430. doi: 10.1038/s41587-024-02236-w. Epub 2024 May 20. PubMed 38769424.
Backbone
  Vector backbone: pBluescript SK(+)
  Vector type: Synthetic Biology
Growth in bacteria
  Bacterial resistance: Ampicillin, 100 μg/mL
  Growth temperature: 30°C
  Growth strain: DH5alpha
  Copy number: High Copy
Gene/Insert
  Gene/Insert name: TCTP-SynPro-04::Rluc (alt name: Other genes: NOS::Fluc)
  Species: Synthetic
  Mutation: N/A
  Tag / fusion protein: PEST on C-terminus of Rluc (C terminal on insert)
  Cloning method: Restriction Enzyme; 5′ cloning site Unknown (unknown if destroyed)
Terms and licenses: Academic/Nonprofit Terms; Industry Terms: Not Available to Industry
How to cite: LLP951 was a gift from Ryan Lister (Addgene plasmid # 239873 ; http://n2t.net/addgene:239873 ; RRID:Addgene_239873)
