[The description below was written by a language model from this plasmid's Addgene catalogue record and pLannotate feature annotations shown in this document.]
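Description:
LLP951 is a dual-luciferase reporter plasmid for plant synthetic biology, built on the high-copy pBluescript SK(+) backbone. It is propagated in E. coli through the ColE1/pUC-type origin and selected with ampicillin via the β-lactamase gene. The backbone also retains the f1 phage origin, lacZα and lac regulatory remnants, and the flanking T7 and T3 promoters. No T-DNA borders or plant selectable markers are annotated, which is consistent with direct DNA delivery for transient assays rather than Agrobacterium-mediated transformation, although the record does not state the delivery route.

The payload comprises two reporter units in the same orientation. The test unit places Renilla luciferase under the engineered TCTP-SynPro-04 promoter. This synthetic promoter is not itself annotated in the feature table and presumably lies in the unannotated stretch upstream of the Rluc coding region. The Rluc reading frame is interrupted by the potato ST-LS1 IV2 intron, which prevents functional expression in bacteria. It carries a C-terminal PEST degradation tag, and the short segment the annotator matched to Arabidopsis DREB2A, located at the C-terminal end of Rluc, probably corresponds to this tag. The tag shortens reporter half-life so that the signal tracks changes in promoter activity more closely. This unit ends with a CaMV poly(A) signal, a synthetic poly(A) signal and a transcriptional pause site.

The second unit is a NOS promoter driving intron-containing firefly luciferase (luc+), closed by the NOS terminator, another synthetic poly(A) signal and a pause site. It provides an internal normalisation control. The construct comes from work on CRISPRi-based gene circuits in plants, where the Rluc/Fluc ratio can report the activity of the engineered promoter.
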