Features (pLannotate 1.2.2; 24 found; start..end, strand, type, name):
     20..1590    -  CDS            luciferase (fragment): firefly luciferase; luc+; enhanced luc+ version of the luciferase gene
   1589..1777    -  intron         IV2 intron: modified second intron of the potato ST-LS1 gene (Vancanneyt et al., 1990)
   1777..1861    -  CDS            luciferase (fragment): firefly luciferase; luc+; enhanced luc+ version of the luciferase gene
   1872..2051    -  promoter       NOS promoter: nopaline synthase promoter
   2065..2156    -  misc_feature   pause site: RNA polymerase II transcriptional pause signal from the human α2 globin gene
   2170..2218    -  polyA_signal   poly(A) signal: synthetic polyadenylation signal
   2230..2389    -  polyA_signal   CaMV poly(A) signal (fragment): cauliflower mosaic virus polyadenylation signal
   2466..2540    -  CDS            DREB2A (fragment): DRE2A_ARATH - Also known as ERF045. Experimental evidence at protein level: Swiss-Prot protein existence level 1. Transcriptional activator that binds specifically to the DNA sequence 5'-[AG]CCGAC-3'. Binding to the C-repeat/DRE element mediates high salinity- and dehydration-inducible transcription. From Arabidopsis thaliana (Mouse-ear cress).
   2547..3452    -  CDS            LUCI_RENRE: Experimental evidence at protein level: Swiss-Prot protein existence level 1. Upon binding the substrate, the enzyme catalyzes an oxygenation, producing a very short-lived hydroperoxide that cyclizes into a dioxetanone structure, which collapses, releasing a CO(2) molecule. The spontaneous breakdown of the dioxetanone releases the energy (about 50 kcal/mole) that is necessary to generate the excited state of the coelenteramide product, which is the singlet form of the monoanion. In vivo the product undergoes the process of nonradiative energy transfer to an accessory protein, a green fluoresce
   3450..3638    -  intron         IV2 intron: modified second intron of the potato ST-LS1 gene (Vancanneyt et al., 1990)
   4038..4056    -  promoter       T7 promoter: promoter for bacteriophage T7 RNA polymerase
   4059..4216    +  CDS            lacZα (fragment): LacZα fragment of β-galactosidase; lacZ fragment
   4221..4649    +  rep_origin     f1 ori (sequence partly withheld): f1 bacteriophage origin of replication; arrow indicates direction of (+) strand synthesis
   4702..4806    +  promoter       AmpR promoter: bla
   4807..5667    +  CDS            AmpR: β-lactamase; bla; confers resistance to ampicillin, carbenicillin, and related antibiotics
   5838..6426    +  rep_origin     ori: high-copy-number ColE1/pMB1/pBR322/pUC origin of replication
   6609..6701    +  CDS            lacI (fragment): lac repressor; lacI; The lac repressor binds to the lac operator to inhibit transcription in E. coli. This inhibition can be relieved by adding lactose or isopropyl-β-D-thiogalactopyranoside (IPTG).
   6714..6735    +  protein_bind   CAP binding site: CAP binding activates transcription in the presence of cAMP. E. coli catabolite activator protein
   6750..6780    +  promoter       lac promoter: promoter for the E. coli lac operon
   6788..6804    +  protein_bind   lac operator: The lac repressor binds to the lac operator to inhibit transcription in E. coli. This inhibition can be relieved by adding lactose or isopropyl-β-D-thiogalactopyranoside (IPTG). lac repressor encoded by lacI
   6849..6867    +  promoter       T3 promoter: promoter for bacteriophage T3 RNA polymerase
   6886..6977    -  misc_feature   pause site: RNA polymerase II transcriptional pause signal from the human α2 globin gene
   6991..7039    -  polyA_signal   poly(A) signal: synthetic polyadenylation signal
   7040..13      -  terminator     NOS terminator (across the origin): nopaline synthase terminator and poly(A) signal
>Addgene plasmid #239873 | LLP951 | addgene full sequence | sequence record 490731 | Addgene NGS Result
TGTTTGAACGATCCTCGAGTTACACGGCGATCTTTCCGCCCTTCTTGGCCTTTATGAGGATCTCTCTGAT
TTTTCTTGCGTCGAGTTTTCCGGTAAGACCTTTCGGTACTTCGTCCACAAACACAACTCCTCCGCGCAAC
TTTTTCGCGGTTGTTACTTGACTGGCGACGTAATCCACGATCTCTTTTTCCGTCATCGTCTTTCCGTGCT
CCAAAACAACAACGGCGGCGGGAAGTTCACCGGCGTCATCGTCGGGAAGACCTGCGACACCTGCGTCGAA
GATGTTGGGGTGTTGGAGCAAGATGGATTCCAATTCAGCGGGAGCCACCTGATAGCCTTTGTACTTAATC
AGAGACTTCAGGCGGTCAACGATGAAGAAGTGTTCGTCTTCGTCCCAGTAAGCTATGTCTCCAGAATGTA
GCCATCCATCCTTGTCAATCAAGGCGTTGGTCGCTTCCGGATTGTTTACATAACCGGACATAATCATAGG
ACCTCTCACACACAGTTCGCCTCTTTGATTAACGCCCAGCGTTTTCCCGGTATCCAGATCCACAACCTTC
GCTTCAAAAAATGGAACAACTTTACCGACCGCGCCCGGTTTATCATCCCCCTCGGGTGTAATCAGAATAG
CTGATGTAGTCTCAGTGAGCCCATATCCTTGCCTGATACCTGGCAGATGGAACCTCTTGGCAACCGCTTC
CCCGACTTCCTTAGAGAGGGGAGCGCCACCAGAAGCAATTTCGTGTAAATTAGATAAATCGTATTTGTCA
ATCAGAGTGCTTTTGGCGAAGAAGGAGAATAGGGTTGGCACCAGCAGCGCACTTTGAATCTTGTAATCCT
GAAGGCTCCTCAGAAACAGCTCTTCTTCAAATCTATACATTAAGACGACTCGAAATCCACATATCAAATA
TCCGAGTGTAGTAAACATTCCAAAACCGTGATGGAATGGAACAACACTTAAAATCGCAGTATCCGGAATG
ATTTGATTGCCAAAAATAGGATCTCTGGCATGCGAGAATCTCACGCAGGCAGTTCTATGAGGCAGAGCGA
CACCTTTAGGCAGACCAGTAGATCCAGAGGAGTTCATGATCAGTGCAATTGTCTTGTCCCTATCGAAGGA
CTCTGGCACAAAATCGTATTCATTAAAACCGGGAGGTAGATGAGATGTGACGAACGTGTACATCGACTGA
AATCCCTGGTAATCCGTTTTAGAATCCATGATAATAATTTTTTGGATGATTGGGAGCTTTTTTTGCACGT
TCAAAATTTTTTGCAACCCCTTTTTGGAAACGAACACCACGGTAGGCTGCGAAATGCCCATACTGTTGAG
CAATTCACGTTCATTATAAATGTCGTTCGCGGGCGCAACTGCAACTCCGATAAATAACGCGCCCAACACC
GGCATAAAGAATTGAAGAGAGTTTTCACTGCATACGACGATTCTGTGATTTGTATTCAGCCCATATCGTT
TCATAGCTTCTGCCAACCGAACGGACATTTCGAAGTACTCAGCGTAAGTGATGTCCACCTCGATATGTGC
ATCTGTAAAAGCAATTGTTCCAGGAACCAGGGCGTATCTCTTCATAGCCTGCACATCAACAAATTTTGGT
CATATATTAGAAAAGTTATAAATTAAAATATACACACTTATAAACTACAGAAAAGCAATTGCTATATACT
ACATTCTTTTATTTTGAAAAAAATATTTGAAATATTATATTACTACTAATTAATGATAATTATTATATAT
ATATCAAAGGTAGAAGCAGAAACTTACCTTATGCAGTTGCTCTCCAGCGGTTCCATCTTCCAGCGGATAG
AATGGCGCCGGGCCTTTCTTTATGTTTTTGGCGTCTTCCATCCATGGACTCTAATTGGATACCGAGGGGA
ATTTATGGAACGTCAGTGGAGCATTTTTGACAAGAAATATTTGCTAGCTGATAGTGACCTTAGGCGACTT
TTGAACGCGCAATAATGGTTTCTGACGTATGTGCTTAGCTCATTAAACTCCAGAAACCCGCGGCTCAGTG
GCTCCTTCAACGTTGCGGTTCTCTAGAGAGCGCTAGAGAAATGTTCTGGCACCTGCACTTGCACTGGGGA
CAGCCTATTTTGCTAGTTTGTTTTGTTTCGTTTTGTTTTGATGGAGAGCGTATGTTAGTACTATCGATTC
ACACAAAAAACCAACACACAGATGTAATGAAAATAAAGATATTTTATTACTAGTAGGTCACTGGATTTTG
GTTTTAGGAATTAGAAATTTTATTGATAGAAGTATTTTACAAATACAAATACATACTAAGGGTTTCTTAT
ATGCTCAACACATGAGCGAAACCCTATAAGAACCCTAATTCCCTTATCTGGGAACTACTCACACATTATT
CTGGAGAAAAATAGAGAGAGATAGATTTGTAGAGAGAGACTGGTGATTTTTGCGGACTCTAGCATGGCCG
GGTACCTTAAGAACCAACACAACCTGGCGTTTCCACTGTGCATACCTCAGACTGGGAGCTTGTTGACGTT
ACTTCAGAAGCATCAGATCGAGAACCCTGCTCGTTTTTGAGCACTCTTTCAACAAAAGACTTAATATACT
TTCCCATCTCATCAGGAGCATCTTCTTGTGAGAAATGCAATCCTTTCACCTTAACGAACTCGGTGTTTGG
AAATTTCTTTGCACCTTCAACTATAGCATTACTGAAAAATCCTGGATCTGACTCGATGAACATCTTAGGC
AAATCATCTGATGCCCTAAGGTAAGCGTTATAATTTCTCACGATCTGCACAACATCAGGTTTACCTCCCT
TAACTAATGGTATTTCCCTAGGCCAACTGAGTGTTGGCCTTCTAACCTCTCCTTTTTCCTTGAAAGGTTC
GAGATATGCAGCAAACTCTTCTGGTTCCAATTTTCTCATAATCTTTGAAGGAAGCATAGTTTCCACGAAA
AAGTTATTTTCGAGAACCATCTTTTCTCCCTCTTCAGACTTGATCAAAGCAATATCCTCTTCAATATCTG
GCCACTCATCCCAAGATTCTATCACATCCACAACACTCTCTGCATGAACTATAGCTTTGATCTTATCTTG
GTGTTCGTATGAGTAATGGAATGCCAAGCAAGCACCCCAATCGTGTCCAACGAAAATAATCTTCTTAGGT
AAGTTGAGAAGTTCGAACCAAGCTGTGAGGTACTTATAATGATCCAAAAGTCTGTAAGAACCATTTCCAG
ATTTACCAGACTTTCCCATTCCGATAAGATCTGGGATAATACACCTAGCCACTGGTTCAATGTGAGGCAC
AACATGTCTCCACAAATATGAAGATGCAGCGTTTCCGTGAAGAAAGATAACTGCATTCTCAGCGTGCTTT
TCTGAATCGTAGTAATTAATGAAAGAATCAAGCACGTTCATCTGTTTACATCTTGCCCACCATTGTGGAC
CAGTTATCATTCTTTTTCTCTGCACATCAACAAATTTTGGTCATATATTAGAAAAGTTATAAATTAAAAT
ATACACACTTATAAACTACAGAAAAGCAATTGCTATATACTACATTCTTTTATTTTGAAAAAAATATTTG
AAATATTATATTACTACTAATTAATGATAATTATTATATATATATCAAAGGTAGAAGCAGAAACTTACCT
GCTCAGGATCATACACCTTTGAAGTCATCTGCAGTTATGTCGACGGATCCGGTCGCTTATTGATTGTTTT
CTCTCTCCGATGGATGCGAATAAACGAAAATCGAAGGTTGCGGGAGAGAGACGCAGCGACGAGGGGATTC
CACCTCAAGGTGTATGGCAATGTATTTATAGTCCACTAAATCTTTTTGCGTTGGTAGGTAAATTTACAAT
TCTCGGTAAATTACAATTTTGGGCTTTAACTGTTTCCAATTTTCTATTTTTTACCCTTTCCTTTTTTTTA
AATAAAGGAAATAAATCTGAACCGACGCTTAATGAGCCGGGTTTGGTCCAACGGGTGGGGATTCGAGTGT
TGGAACGCGTTCGGAATTCGGCATGATCAAGCTTGTACCCAATTCGCCCTATAGTGAGTCGTATTACAAT
TCACTGGCCGTCGTTTTACAACGTCGTGACTGGGAAAACCCTGGCGTTACCCAACTTAATCGCCTTGCAG
CACATCCCCCTTTCGCCAGCTGGCGTAATAGCGAAGAGGCCCGCACCGATCGCCCTTCCCAACAGTTGCG
CAGCCTGAATGGCGAATGGG
[124 nt withheld, positions 4221-4344]
C
[91 nt withheld, positions 4346-4436]
A
[49 nt withheld, positions 4438-4486]
CCTTTGACGTTGGAGTCCACGTTCTTT
[37 nt withheld, positions 4514-4550]
ACCCTATCTCGGTCTATTCTTTTGATTTATAAGGGATTTTGCCGATTTCGGCCTATTGGTTAAAAAATGA
GCTGATTTAACAAAAATTTAACGCGAATTTTAACAAAATATTAACGCTTACAATTTAGGTGGCACTTTTC
GGGGAAATGTGCGCGGAACCCCTATTTGTTTATTTTTCTAAATACATTCAAATATGTATCCGCTCATGAG
ACAATAACCCTGATAAATGCTTCAATAATATTGAAAAAGGAAGAGTATGAGTATTCAACATTTCCGTGTC
GCCCTTATTCCCTTTTTTGCGGCATTTTGCCTTCCTGTTTTTGCTCACCCAGAAACGCTGGTGAAAGTAA
AAGATGCTGAAGATCAGTTGGGTGCACGAGTGGGTTACATCGAACTGGATCTCAACAGCGGTAAGATCCT
TGAGAGTTTTCGCCCCGAAGAACGTTTTCCAATGATGAGCACTTTTAAAGTTCTGCTATGTGGCGCGGTA
TTATCCCGTATTGACGCCGGGCAAGAGCAACTCGGTCGCCGCATACACTATTCTCAGAATGACTTGGTTG
AGTACTCACCAGTCACAGAAAAGCATCTTACGGATGGCATGACAGTAAGAGAATTATGCAGTGCTGCCAT
AACCATGAGTGATAACACTGCGGCCAACTTACTTCTGACAACGATCGGAGGACCGAAGGAGCTAACCGCT
TTTTTGCACAACATGGGGGATCATGTAACTCGCCTTGATCGTTGGGAACCGGAGCTGAATGAAGCCATAC
CAAACGACGAGCGTGACACCACGATGCCTGTAGCAATGGCAACAACGTTGCGCAAACTATTAACTGGCGA
ACTACTTACTCTAGCTTCCCGGCAACAATTAATAGACTGGATGGAGGCGGATAAAGTTGCAGGACCACTT
CTGCGCTCGGCCCTTCCGGCTGGCTGGTTTATTGCTGATAAATCTGGAGCCGGTGAGCGTGGGTCTCGCG
GTATCATTGCAGCACTGGGGCCAGATGGTAAGCCCTCCCGTATCGTAGTTATCTACACGACGGGGAGTCA
GGCAACTATGGATGAACGAAATAGACAGATCGCTGAGATAGGTGCCTCACTGATTAAGCATTGGTAACTG
TCAGACCAAGTTTACTCATATATACTTTAGATTGATTTAAAACTTCATTTTTAATTTAAAAGGATCTAGG
TGAAGATCCTTTTTGATAATCTCATGACCAAAATCCCTTAACGTGAGTTTTCGTTCCACTGAGCGTCAGA
CCCCGTAGAAAAGATCAAAGGATCTTCTTGAGATCCTTTTTTTCTGCGCGTAATCTGCTGCTTGCAAACA
AAAAAACCACCGCTACCAGCGGTGGTTTGTTTGCCGGATCAAGAGCTACCAACTCTTTTTCCGAAGGTAA
CTGGCTTCAGCAGAGCGCAGATACCAAATACTGTTCTTCTAGTGTAGCCGTAGTTAGGCCACCACTTCAA
GAACTCTGTAGCACCGCCTACATACCTCGCTCTGCTAATCCTGTTACCAGTGGCTGCTGCCAGTGGCGAT
AAGTCGTGTCTTACCGGGTTGGACTCAAGACGATAGTTACCGGATAAGGCGCAGCGGTCGGGCTGAACGG
GGGGTTCGTGCACACAGCCCAGCTTGGAGCGAACGACCTACACCGAACTGAGATACCTACAGCGTGAGCT
ATGAGAAAGCGCCACGCTTCCCGAAGGGAGAAAGGCGGACAGGTATCCGGTAAGCGGCAGGGTCGGAACA
GGAGAGCGCACGAGGGAGCTTCCAGGGGGAAACGCCTGGTATCTTTATAGTCCTGTCGGGTTTCGCCACC
TCTGACTTGAGCGTCGATTTTTGTGATGCTCGTCAGGGGGGCGGAGCCTATGGAAAAACGCCAGCAACGC
GGCCTTTTTACGGTTCCTGGCCTTTTGCTGGCCTTTTGCTCACATGTTCTTTCCTGCGTTATCCCCTGAT
TCTGTGGATAACCGTATTACCGCCTTTGAGTGAGCTGATACCGCTCGCCGCAGCCGAACGACCGAGCGCA
GCGAGTCAGTGAGCGAGGAAGCGGAAGAGCGCCCAATACGCAAACCGCCTCTCCCCGCGCGTTGGCCGAT
TCATTAATGCAGCTGGCACGACAGGTTTCCCGACTGGAAAGCGGGCAGTGAGCGCAACGCAATTAATGTG
AGTTAGCTCACTCATTAGGCACCCCAGGCTTTACACTTTATGCTTCCGGCTCGTATGTTGTGTGGAATTG
TGAGCGGATAACAATTTCACACAGGAAACAGCTATGACCATGATTACGCCAAGCTCGAAATTAACCCTCA
CTAAAGGGAACAAAAGCTGGAGCTCAGAGAAATGTTCTGGCACCTGCACTTGCACTGGGGACAGCCTATT
TTGCTAGTTTGTTTTGTTTCGTTTTGTTTTGATGGAGAGCGTATGTTAGTACTATCGATTCACACAAAAA
ACCAACACACAGATGTAATGAAAATAAAGATATTTTATTGATCTAGTAACATAGATGACACCGCGCGCGA
TAATTTATCCTAGTTTGCGCGCTATATTTTGTTTTCTATCGCGTATTAAATGTATAATTGCGGGACTCTA
ATCATAAAAACCCATCTCATAAATAACGTCATGCATTACATGTTAATTATTACATGCTTAACGTAATTCA
ACAGAAATTATATGATAATCGTCGCAAGACCGGCAACAGGATTCAATCTTAAGAAACTTTATTGCCAAA
